>Addgene plasmid #37312 | Lyn-CFP-GAI(1-151) | addgene partial sequence | sequence record 47576 | CMV-F 5'-CGCAAATGGGCGGTAGGCGTG-3'
CCGTCAGATCCGCTAGCGCTACCGGTGAATTCCGGCCACCATGGGATGTATAAAATCAAAAGGGAAAGAC
AGCGCGGATCCACCGGTCGCCACCATGGTGAGCAAGGGCGAGGAGCTGTTCACCGGGGTGGTGCCCATCC
TGGTCGAGCTGGACGGCGACGTAAACGGCCACAAGTTCAGCGTGTCCGGCGAGGGCGAGGGCGATGCCAC
CTACGGCAAGCTGACCCTGAAGTTCATCTGCACCACCGGCAAGCTGCCCGTGCCCTGGCCCACCCTCGTG
ACCACCCTGACCTGGGGCGTGCAGTGCTTCAGCCGCTACCCCGACCACATGAAGCAGCACGACTTCTTCA
AGTCCGCCATGCCCGAAGGCTACGTCCAGGAGCGCACCATCTTCTTCAAGGACGACGGCAACTACAAGAC
CCGCGCCGAGGTGAAGTTCGAGGGCGACACCCTGGTGAACCGCATCGAGCTGAAGGGCATCGACTTCAAG
GAGGACGGCAACATCCTGGGGCACAAGCTGGAGTACAACTACATCAGCCACAACGTCTATATCACCGCCG
ACAAGCAGAAGAACGGCATCAAGGCCAACTTCAAGATCCGCCACAACATCGAGGACGGCAGCGTGCAGCT
CGCCGACCACTACCAGCAGAACACCCCCATCGGCGACGGCCCCGTGCTGCTGCCCGACAACCACTACCTG
AGCACCCAGTCCGCCCTGAGCAAAGACCCCAACGAGAAGCGCGATCACATGGTCCTGCTGGAGTTCGTGA
CCGCCGCCGGGATCACTCTCGGCATGGACGAGCTGTACAAGAGCGCAGGAGGAATGAAGAGAGATCATCA
TCATCATCATCATCAAGATAAGAAGACTATGATGA
