>Addgene plasmid #37312 | Lyn-CFP-GAI(1-151) | addgene partial sequence | sequence record 47599 | SV40pA-R 5'-GAAATTTGTGATGCTATTGC-3'
TAACAACAACAATTGCATTCATTTTATGTTTCAGGTTCAGGGGGAGGTGTGGGAGGTTTTTTAAAGCAAG
TAAAACCTCTACAAATGTGGTATGGCTGATTATGATCAGTTATCTAGATCCGGTGGATCTGTCGACTGCA
GAGTTCGAAGCTTGAGCTCCACCAGCACTACCACCAGCACTAGCCGTCGCTGTAGTGGTTTCCACGACGC
CGTTTGAGCATTTCAACCGCTTGTTTGTAGTATACGTATCTCCTCCGCCGCCTTGGTTAGACGAAGAAGC
CGAATCGATAGCGAACTGATTGAGAATCGCGTCACCGGGAATAGCTTTAAGATCGTACTCGGCGTTAGAC
GACGGAGGATTAAGGTCGGTGAGCATAGAATCAAGCCACGTGTAAAGCTCCGCCGGATTATAGTGAACAG
TCTCAGTAGCGAGTTGAGAAAGATCGTCTTCTTGAACATTAGACATCATAACTTCAAGCTGCTCGAGTTT
CTGAGCAACATCAGCCATTTCGGATGACCTAACCTTGTAACCAAGAACAGCTAGAAGCTCATCCATGCCG
TTACCGTCGTCTTCTTCATTCATCATCATAGTCTTCTTATCTTGATGATGATGATGATGATGATCTCTCT
TCATTCCTCCTGCGCTCTTGTACAGCTCGTCCATGCCGAGAGTGATCCCGGCGGCGGTCACGAACTCCAG
CAGGACCATGTGATCGCGCTTCTCGTTGGGGTCTTTGCTCAGGGCGGACTGGGTGCTCAGGTAGTGGTTG
TCGGGCAGCAGCACGGGGCCGTCGCCGATGGGGGTGTTCTGCTGGTAGTGGTCGGCGAGCT
