[The description below was written by a language model from this plasmid's Addgene catalogue record.]
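Description:
Lyn-CFP-GAI(1-151) is a mammalian expression plasmid built on the Lyn-CFP-FRB backbone, which the depositor describes as a derivative of the pEGFP-C1 vector in which EGFP was replaced by CFP-FRB and a Lyn sequence was added at the N terminus. It is propagated in E. coli under kanamycin selection, and it carries a neomycin resistance marker that allows G418 selection of transfected mammalian cells. The copy number is not recorded, and no feature table is provided, so details such as the origin of replication and polyadenylation signal are not explicitly stated, although the listed SV40pA sequencing primer is consistent with the parental vector design.

The payload is a CMV promoter-driven fusion protein consisting of a Lyn tag, cyan fluorescent protein, and residues 1-151 of Arabidopsis thaliana GAI (GIBBERELLIC ACID INSENSITIVE), a DELLA-family regulator of gibberellin signalling. Lyn-derived N-terminal sequences are commonly used as lipid-modification motifs that anchor fusion proteins to the plasma membrane, and CFP allows the localisation of the fusion to be followed by fluorescence microscopy. The insert is recorded as cloned between NheI and BsrGI sites. Judging by the associated publication on a gibberellin-induced dimerization system, this truncated GAI fragment takes the place of FRB as one half of a chemically inducible dimerization pair. The construct would then serve as a fluorescent, membrane-tethered anchor to which a partner fusion protein can be recruited on addition of a gibberellin compound. The record does not name the binding partner or state why this particular truncation was made.
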