Addgene plasmid #37312: Lyn-CFP-GAI(1-151)
Depositing lab: Takanari Inoue. Depositing organization: Johns Hopkins University and School of Medicine. Publication: Rapid and orthogonal logic gating with a gibberellin-induced dimerization system. Miyamoto T, Derose R, Suarez A, Ueno T, Chen M, Sun TP, Wolfgang MJ, Mukherjee C, Meyers DJ, Inoue T. Nat Chem Biol. 2012 Mar 25;8(5):465-70. doi: 10.1038/nchembio.922. PubMed 22446836.
Backbone
  Vector backbone: Lyn-CFP-FRB
  Vector type: Mammalian Expression
  Selectable markers: Neomycin (select with G418)
Growth in bacteria
  Bacterial resistance: Kanamycin, 50 μg/mL
  Growth temperature: 37°C
  Growth strain: DH5alpha
  Copy number: Unknown
Gene/Insert
  Gene/Insert name: GAI
  Species: A. thaliana (mustard weed)
  Mutation: contains aa 1-151
  Entrez Gene: GAI (a.k.a. AT1G14920, F10B6.34, F10B6_34, GAI PROTEIN, GIBBERELLIC ACID INSENSITIVE, RESTORATION ON GROWTH ON AMMONIA 2, RGA2)
  Promoter: CMV
  Tag / fusion protein: Lyn (N terminal on backbone); CFP (N terminal on insert)
  Cloning method: Restriction Enzyme; 5′ cloning site NheI (unknown if destroyed); 3′ cloning site BsrGI (unknown if destroyed)
  Sequencing primers: 5′ CMV-F, EGFP-C; 3′ SV40pA-R
Terms and licenses: Academic/Nonprofit Terms; Industry Terms: Not Available to Industry
Depositor comments: Lyn-CFP-FRB was created by inserting Lyn into the pEGFP- C1 vector (Clontech) whose EGFP is replaced with CFP-FRB.
How to cite: Lyn-CFP-GAI(1-151) was a gift from Takanari Inoue (Addgene plasmid # 37312 ; http://n2t.net/addgene:37312 ; RRID:Addgene_37312)
